Addgene plasmid #44907: pFA6a-link-yoMaxGFP-Kan
Purpose: Yeast tagging vector to create gene fusion with yeast optimized MaxGFP with Kan selection
Depositing lab: Wendell Lim & Kurt Thorn. Depositing organization: University of California, San Francisco (UCSF). Publication: Improved Blue, Green, and Red Fluorescent Protein Tagging Vectors for S. cerevisiae. Lee S, Lim WA, Thorn KS. PLoS One. 2013 Jul 2;8(7):e67902. doi: 10.1371/journal.pone.0067902. Print 2013. PubMed 23844123.
Backbone
  Vector backbone: pFA6a
  Vector type: Yeast Expression
  Selectable markers: Kanamycin
Growth in bacteria
  Bacterial resistance: Ampicillin, 100 μg/mL
  Growth temperature: 37°C
  Growth strain: DH5alpha
  Copy number: Unknown
Gene/Insert
  Gene/Insert name: yoMaxGFP (alt name: Yeast Optimized MaxGFP)
  Species: Synthetic
Terms and licenses: Academic/Nonprofit Terms; Industry Terms: Not Available to Industry
Depositor comments: This vector is derived from the sequences published in “Optimized cassettes for fluorescent protein tagging in Saccharomyces cerevisiae.” Sheff MA, Thorn KS. Yeast. 2004 Jun;21(8):661-70. These plasmids were generated with funding from an NIGMS Systems Biology Center grant, number P50 GM081879. Please acknowledge this grant if you use these plasmids.
How to cite: pFA6a-link-yoMaxGFP-Kan was a gift from Wendell Lim & Kurt Thorn (Addgene plasmid # 44907 ; http://n2t.net/addgene:44907 ; RRID:Addgene_44907)
