[The description below was written by a language model from this plasmid's Addgene catalogue record and pLannotate feature annotations shown in this document.]
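Description:
pFA6a-link-yoMaxGFP-Kan is a yeast tagging vector built on the pFA6a backbone, designed to fuse a yeast codon-optimized green fluorescent protein, yoMaxGFP, to a gene of interest in Saccharomyces cerevisiae. It is a 4,876 bp plasmid propagated in E. coli through a high-copy ColE1/pUC-type origin and selected with ampicillin via the β-lactamase gene and its native promoter. No yeast origin of replication or centromere is annotated. This fits the usual role of pFA6a plasmids as templates from which a tagging cassette is amplified for chromosomal integration, rather than as plasmids that replicate in yeast.

The payload is a compact module. The synthetic yoMaxGFP coding sequence is followed by the S. cerevisiae ADH1 transcription terminator and then the kanMX marker. The automated annotation labels the fluorescent protein as TurboGFP, a related copepod-derived green protein, presumably on the basis of sequence similarity. The "link" in the name indicates a linker ahead of the fluorescent protein, although this is not separately annotated. No yeast promoter is annotated upstream of the GFP, so expression is expected to come from the tagged gene's own promoter once an in-frame fusion is made, with the ADH1 terminator supplying the 3' end. The kanMX marker allows selection of yeast integrants, which in practice is done with the kanamycin-family drug G418.

SP6 and T7 phage promoters flank the cassette, and short fragments of bom, lacI and rop are backbone remnants with no apparent function. The vector derives from an earlier set of optimized fluorescent protein tagging cassettes and belongs to a series of improved blue, green and red tagging vectors for budding yeast.
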