Features (pLannotate 1.2.2; 11 found; start..end, strand, type, name):
     64..115     +  misc_feature   bom (fragment): basis of mobility region from pBR322
    178..196     +  promoter       SP6 promoter: promoter for bacteriophage SP6 RNA polymerase
    266..961     +  CDS            TurboGFP: TurboGFP is a basic (constitutively fluorescent) green fluorescent protein published in 2006, derived from Pontellina plumata. It is reported to be a rapidly-maturing dimer with moderate acid sensitivity.
    985..1172    +  terminator     ADH1 terminator: S. cerevisiae ADH1; transcription terminator for the S. cerevisiae alcohol dehydrogenase 1 (ADH1) gene
   1247..2603    +  gene           kanMX: yeast selectable marker conferring kanamycin resistance (Wach et al., 1994)
   2708..2726    -  promoter       T7 promoter: promoter for bacteriophage T7 RNA polymerase
   2748..2801    -  CDS            lacI (fragment): lac repressor; lacI; The lac repressor binds to the lac operator to inhibit transcription in E. coli. This inhibition can be relieved by adding lactose or isopropyl-β-D-thiogalactopyranoside (IPTG).
   2984..3572    -  rep_origin     ori: high-copy-number ColE1/pMB1/pBR322/pUC origin of replication
   3743..4603    -  CDS            AmpR: β-lactamase; bla; confers resistance to ampicillin, carbenicillin, and related antibiotics
   4604..4708    -  promoter       AmpR promoter: bla
   4803..4838    +  CDS            rop (fragment): Rop protein, which maintains plasmids at low copy number; rop
>Addgene plasmid #44907 | pFA6a-link-yoMaxGFP-Kan | depositor full sequence | sequence record 62152 | pFA6a-link-yoMaxGFP-Kan sequence 4876 bps
AGCGGATGCCGGGAGCAGACAAGCCCGTCAGGGCGCGTCAGCGGGTGTTGGCGGGTGTCGGGGCTGGCTT
AACTATGCGGCATCAGAGCAGATTGTACTGAGAGTGCACCATATGGACATATTGTCGTTAGAACGCGGCT
ACAATTAATACATAACCTTATGTATCATACACATACGATTTAGGTGACACTATAGAACGCGGCCGCCAGC
TGAAGCTTCGTACGCTGCAGGTCGACGGATCGGTGACGGTGCTGGTTTAATTAACATGGAATCAGATGAA
TCTGGATTGCCTGCCATGGAAATCGAATGTCGAATAACAGGCACATTAAACGGAGTAGAATTTGAGTTAG
TGGGTGGCGGTGAAGGAACCCCAGAGCAGGGTAGAATGACTAATAAGATGAAATCCACCAAAGGCGCTCT
TACTTTTTCTCCTTATCTTTTGAGTCATGTTATGGGTTACGGGTTTTATCATTTTGGAACTTACCCTTCT
GGTTATGAAAATCCATTCCTGCACGCCATAAACAATGGCGGTTACACAAACACGAGAATTGAAAAGTATG
AAGATGGAGGGGTCCTCCACGTGTCTTTTTCATACAGATACGAGGCTGGTAGGGTTATCGGGGACTTTAA
GGTAATGGGTACAGGCTTTCCAGAAGATTCTGTTATTTTCACAGACAAAATCATCAGATCCAATGCAACA
GTTGAACATCTACACCCTATGGGTGACAACGATTTGGACGGTAGTTTCACTCGTACATTCTCCTTGAGAG
ATGGGGGTTACTACAGCTCAGTCGTCGATTCACACATGCATTTCAAATCTGCTATTCATCCATCAATTCT
ACAAAATGGCGGTCCAATGTTTGCTTTTAGAAGAGTAGAAGAGGATCATTCTAATACTGAATTAGGCATC
GTTGAGTACCAACATGCATTCAAAACTCCAGACGCGGATGCAGGAGAGGAATAAGGCGCGCCACTTCTAA
ATAAGCGAATTTCTTATGATTTATGATTTTTATTATTAAATAAGTTATAAAAAAAATAAGTGTATACAAA
TTTTAAAGTGACTCTTAGGTTTTAAAACGAAAATTCTTATTCTTGAGTAACTCTTTCCTGTAGGTCAGGT
TGCTTTCTCAGGTATAGTATGAGGTCGCTCTTATTGACCACACCTCTACCGGCAGATCCGCTAGGGATAA
CAGGGTAATATAGATCTGTTTAGCTTGCCTCGTCCCCGCCGGGTCACCCGGCCAGCGACATGGAGGCCCA
GAATACCCTCCTTGACAGTCTTGACGTGCGCAGCTCAGGGGCATGATGTGACTGTCGCCCGTACATTTAG
CCCATACATCCCCATGTATAATCATTTGCATCCATACATTTTGATGGCCGCACGGCGCGAAGCAAAAATT
ACGGCTCCTCGCTGCAGACCTGCGAGCAGGGAAACGCTCCCCTCACAGACGCGTTGAATTGTCCCCACGC
CGCGCCCCTGTAGAGAAATATAAAAGGTTAGGATTTGCCACTGAGGTTCTTCTTTCATATACTTCCTTTT
AAAATCTTGCTAGGATACAGTTCTCACATCACATCCGAACATAAACAACCATGGGTAAGGAAAAGACTCA
CGTTTCGAGGCCGCGATTAAATTCCAACATGGATGCTGATTTATATGGGTATAAATGGGCTCGCGATAAT
GTCGGGCAATCAGGTGCGACAATCTATCGATTGTATGGGAAGCCCGATGCGCCAGAGTTGTTTCTGAAAC
ATGGCAAAGGTAGCGTTGCCAATGATGTTACAGATGAGATGGTCAGACTAAACTGGCTGACGGAATTTAT
GCCTCTTCCGACCATCAAGCATTTTATCCGTACTCCTGATGATGCATGGTTACTCACCACTGCGATCCCC
GGCAAAACAGCATTCCAGGTATTAGAAGAATATCCTGATTCAGGTGAAAATATTGTTGATGCGCTGGCAG
TGTTCCTGCGCCGGTTGCATTCGATTCCTGTTTGTAATTGTCCTTTTAACAGCGATCGCGTATTTCGTCT
CGCTCAGGCGCAATCACGAATGAATAACGGTTTGGTTGATGCGAGTGATTTTGATGACGAGCGTAATGGC
TGGCCTGTTGAACAAGTCTGGAAAGAAATGCATAAGCTTTTGCCATTCTCACCGGATTCAGTCGTCACTC
ATGGTGATTTCTCACTTGATAACCTTATTTTTGACGAGGGGAAATTAATAGGTTGTATTGATGTTGGACG
AGTCGGAATCGCAGACCGATACCAGGATCTTGCCATCCTATGGAACTGCCTCGGTGAGTTTTCTCCTTCA
TTACAGAAACGGCTTTTTCAAAAATATGGTATTGATAATCCTGATATGAATAAATTGCAGTTTCATTTGA
TGCTCGATGAGTTTTTCTAATCAGTACTGACAATAAAAAGATTCTTGTTTTCAAGAACTTGTCATTTGTA
TAGTTTTTTTATATTGTAGTTGTTCTATTTTAATCAAATGTTAGCGTGATTTATATTTTTTTTCGCCTCG
ACATCATCTGCCCAGATGCGAAGTTAAGTGCGCAGAAAGTAATATCATGCGTCAATCGTATGTGAATGCT
GGTCGCTATACTGCTGTCGATTCGATACTAACGCCGCCATCCAGTTTAAACGAGCTCGAATTCATCGATG
ATATCAGATCCACTAGTGGCCTATGCGGCCGCGGATCTGCCGGTCTCCCTATAGTGAGTCGTATTAATTT
CGATAAGCCAGGTTAACCTGCATTAATGAATCGGCCAACGCGCGGGGAGAGGCGGTTTGCGTATTGGGCG
CTCTTCCGCTTCCTCGCTCACTGACTCGCTGCGCTCGGTCGTTCGGCTGCGGCGAGCGGTATCAGCTCAC
TCAAAGGCGGTAATACGGTTATCCACAGAATCAGGGGATAACGCAGGAAAGAACATGTGAGCAAAAGGCC
AGCAAAAGGCCAGGAACCGTAAAAAGGCCGCGTTGCTGGCGTTTTTCCATAGGCTCCGCCCCCCTGACGA
GCATCACAAAAATCGACGCTCAAGTCAGAGGTGGCGAAACCCGACAGGACTATAAAGATACCAGGCGTTT
CCCCCTGGAAGCTCCCTCGTGCGCTCTCCTGTTCCGACCCTGCCGCTTACCGGATACCTGTCCGCCTTTC
TCCCTTCGGGAAGCGTGGCGCTTTCTCAATGCTCACGCTGTAGGTATCTCAGTTCGGTGTAGGTCGTTCG
CTCCAAGCTGGGCTGTGTGCACGAACCCCCCGTTCAGCCCGACCGCTGCGCCTTATCCGGTAACTATCGT
CTTGAGTCCAACCCGGTAAGACACGACTTATCGCCACTGGCAGCAGCCACTGGTAACAGGATTAGCAGAG
CGAGGTATGTAGGCGGTGCTACAGAGTTCTTGAAGTGGTGGCCTAACTACGGCTACACTAGAAGGACAGT
ATTTGGTATCTGCGCTCTGCTGAAGCCAGTTACCTTCGGAAAAAGAGTTGGTAGCTCTTGATCCGGCAAA
CAAACCACCGCTGGTAGCGGTGGTTTTTTTGTTTGCAAGCAGCAGATTACGCGCAGAAAAAAAGGATCTC
AAGAAGATCCTTTGATCTTTTCTACGGGGTCTGACGCTCAGTGGAACGAAAACTCACGTTAAGGGATTTT
GGTCATGAGATTATCAAAAAGGATCTTCACCTAGATCCTTTTAAATTAAAAATGAAGTTTTAAATCAATC
TAAAGTATATATGAGTAAACTTGGTCTGACAGTTACCAATGCTTAATCAGTGAGGCACCTATCTCAGCGA
TCTGTCTATTTCGTTCATCCATAGTTGCCTGACTCCCCGTCGTGTAGATAACTACGATACGGGAGGGCTT
ACCATCTGGCCCCAGTGCTGCAATGATACCGCGAGACCCACGCTCACCGGCTCCAGATTTATCAGCAATA
AACCAGCCAGCCGGAAGGGCCGAGCGCAGAAGTGGTCCTGCAACTTTATCCGCCTCCATCCAGTCTATTA
ATTGTTGCCGGGAAGCTAGAGTAAGTAGTTCGCCAGTTAATAGTTTGCGCAACGTTGTTGCCATTGCTAC
AGGCATCGTGGTGTCACGCTCGTCGTTTGGTATGGCTTCATTCAGCTCCGGTTCCCAACGATCAAGGCGA
GTTACATGATCCCCCATGTTGTGCAAAAAAGCGGTTAGCTCCTTCGGTCCTCCGATCGTTGTCAGAAGTA
AGTTGGCCGCAGTGTTATCACTCATGGTTATGGCAGCACTGCATAATTCTCTTACTGTCATGCCATCCGT
AAGATGCTTTTCTGTGACTGGTGAGTACTCAACCAAGTCATTCTGAGAATAGTGTATGCGGCGACCGAGT
TGCTCTTGCCCGGCGTCAATACGGGATAATACCGCGCCACATAGCAGAACTTTAAAAGTGCTCATCATTG
GAAAACGTTCTTCGGGGCGAAAACTCTCAAGGATCTTACCGCTGTTGAGATCCAGTTCGATGTAACCCAC
TCGTGCACCCAACTGATCTTCAGCATCTTTTACTTTCACCAGCGTTTCTGGGTGAGCAAAAACAGGAAGG
CAAAATGCCGCAAAAAAGGGAATAAGGGCGACACGGAAATGTTGAATACTCATACTCTTCCTTTTTCAAT
ATTATTGAAGCATTTATCAGGGTTATTGTCTCATGAGCGGATACATATTTGAATGTATTTAGAAAAATAA
ACAAATAGGGGTTCCGCGCACATTTCCCCGAAAAGTGCCACCTGACGTCTAAGAAACCATTATTATCATG
ACATTAACCTATAAAAATAGGCGTATCACGAGGCCCTTTCGTCTCGCGCGTTTCGGTGATGACGGTGAAA
ACCTCTGACACATGCAGCTCCCGGAGACGGTCACAGCTTGTCTGTA
