>Addgene plasmid #44907 | pFA6a-link-yoMaxGFP-Kan | addgene partial sequence | sequence record 63852 | Sp6 5'-ATTTAGGTGACACTATAG-3'
GGTGACGGTGCTGGTTTAATTAACATGGAATCAGATGAATCTGGATTGCCTGCCATGGAAATCGAATGTC
GAATAACAGGCACATTAAACGGAGTAGAATTTGAGTTAGTGGGTGGCGGTGAAGGAACCCCAGAGCAGGG
TAGAATGACTAATAAGATGAAATCCACCAAAGGCGCTCTTACTTTTTCTCCTTATCTTTTGAGTCATGTT
ATGGGTTACGGGTTTTATCATTTTGGAACTTACCCTTCTGGTTATGAAAATCCATTCCTGCACGCCATAA
ACAATGGCGGTTACACAAACACGAGAATTGAAAAGTATGAAGATGGAGGGGTCCTCCACGTGTCTTTTTC
ATACAGATACGAGGCTGGTAGGGTTATCGGGGACTTTAAGGTAATGGGTACAGGCTTTCCAGAAGATTCT
GTTATTTTCACAGACAAAATCATCAGATCCAATGCAACAGTTGAACATCTACACCCTATGGGTGACAACG
ATTTGGACGGTAGTTTCACTCGTACATTCTCCTTGAGAGATGGGGGTTACTACAGCTCAGTCGTCGATTC
ACACATGCATTTCAAATCTGCTATTCATCCATCAATTCTACAAAATGGCGGTCCAATGTTTGCTTTTAGA
AGAGTAGAAGAGGATCATTCTAATACTGAATTAGGCATCGTTGAGTACCAACATGCATTCAAAACTCCAG
ACGCGGATGCAGGAGAGGAATAAGGCGCGCCACTTCTAAATAAGCGAATTTCTTATGATTTATGATTTTT
ATTATTAAATAAGTTATAAAAAAAATAAGTGTATACAAAT
