>Addgene plasmid #44907 | pFA6a-link-yoMaxGFP-Kan | addgene partial sequence | sequence record 63978 | T7
GATCTGATATCATCGATGAATTCGAGCTCGTTTAAACTGGATGGCGGCGTTAGTATCGAATCGACAGCAG
TATAGCGACCAGCATTCACATACGATTGACGCATGATATTACTTTCTGCGCACTTAACTTCGCATCTGGG
CAGATGATGTCGAGGCGAAAAAAAATATAAATCACGCTAACATTTGATTAAAATAGAACAACTACAATAT
AAAAAAACTATACAAATGACAAGTTCTTGAAAACAAGAATCTTTTTATTGTCAGTACTGATTAGAAAAAC
TCATCGAGCATCAAATGAAACTGCAATTTATTCATATCAGGATTATCAATACCATATTTTTGAAAAAGCC
GTTTCTGTAATGAAGGAGAAAACTCACCGAGGCAGTTCCATAGGATGGCAAGATCCTGGTATCGGTCTGC
GATTCCGACTCGTCCAACATCAATACAACCTATTAATTTCCCCTCGTCAAAAATAAGGTTATCAAGTGAG
AAATCACCATGAGTGACGACTGAATCCGGTGAGAATGGCAAAAGCTTATGCATTTCTTTCCAGACTTGTT
CAACAGGCCAGCCATTACGCTCGTCATCAAAATCACTCGCATCAACCAAACCGTTATTCATTCGTGATTG
CGCCTGAGCGAGACGAAATACGCGATCGCTGTTAAAAGGACAATTACAAACAGGAATCGAATGCAACCGG
CGCAGGAACACTGCCAGCGCATCAACAATATTTTCACCTGAATCAGGATATTCTTCTAATACCTGGAATG
CTGTTTTGCCGGGGATCGCAGTGGTGAGTAACCATGCATCATCAGGAGTACGGATAAAAT
